Addgene plasmid #166095: pITI2
Purpose: Gal inducible expression of D10A-Cas9 nickase
Depositing lab: Rebecca Burgess. Depositing organization: Stevenson University.
Backbone
  Vector backbone: p415
  Backbone manufacturer: Addgene 43804
  Vector type: Yeast Expression, CRISPR
  Selectable markers: LEU2
Growth in bacteria
  Bacterial resistance: Ampicillin, 100 μg/mL
  Growth temperature: 37°C
  Growth strain: DH5alpha
  Copy number: High Copy
Gene/Insert
  Gene/Insert name: Cas9-D10A
  Species: Synthetic; S pyogenes Cas9
  Mutation: spCas9-D10A
  Promoter: Gal-inducible
  Cloning method: Restriction Enzyme; 5′ cloning site Unknown (unknown if destroyed)
Resource information
  A portion of this plasmid was derived from a plasmid made by: 273 bp of Cas9 containing D10A amplified from Addgene plasmid 64279 and cloned into Addgene plasmid 43804
Terms and licenses: Academic/Nonprofit Terms; Industry Terms: Not Available to Industry
How to cite: pITI2 was a gift from Rebecca Burgess (Addgene plasmid # 166095 ; http://n2t.net/addgene:166095 ; RRID:Addgene_166095)
