[The description below was written by a language model from this plasmid's Addgene catalogue record and pLannotate feature annotations shown in this document.]
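Description:
pITI2 is a yeast–E. coli shuttle plasmid of about 10.8 kb, built on a p415-type backbone, for galactose-inducible expression of the D10A nickase form of Streptococcus pyogenes Cas9 in Saccharomyces cerevisiae. In bacteria it replicates from a high-copy ColE1/pUC-type origin and is selected with ampicillin through the β-lactamase gene. In yeast it is maintained as a low-copy, stably segregating episome by a CEN6/ARS element and selected by leucine prototrophy through LEU2 under its own promoter. An f1 origin, flanking T7 and T3 promoters, and remnants of the lacZα/lac promoter region are carried over from the pRS/pBluescript-style cloning backbone and play no part in expression in yeast.

The expression cassette places the Cas9 coding sequence downstream of the S. cerevisiae GAL1 promoter, which is regulated by Gal4 and induced by galactose, and upstream of the CYC1 transcription terminator. According to the record, the plasmid was made by amplifying a 273 bp segment of Cas9 carrying the D10A change from another plasmid and cloning it into a parental GAL-driven Cas9 plasmid. The D10A substitution inactivates the RuvC nuclease domain, so the enzyme cuts only one strand of the target rather than producing a double-strand break. The automated annotation labels only part of the open reading frame as Cas9, and it does not mark any tags or localization signals. No guide RNA cassette is annotated, so a guide would have to be supplied separately. The plasmid suits experiments in yeast that need inducible, site-directed single-strand nicks.
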