Features (pLannotate 1.2.2; 22 found; start..end, strand, type, name):
    182..770     -  rep_origin     ori: high-copy-number ColE1/pMB1/pBR322/pUC origin of replication
    941..1801    -  CDS            AmpR: β-lactamase; bla; confers resistance to ampicillin, carbenicillin, and related antibiotics
   1802..1906    -  promoter       AmpR promoter: bla
   1943..2446    +  misc_feature   CEN/ARS: S. cerevisiae CEN6 centromere fused to an autonomously replicating sequence
   2515..2550    +  CDS            rop (fragment): Rop protein, which maintains plasmids at low copy number; rop
   2652..2702    +  misc_feature   bom (fragment): basis of mobility region from pBR322
   2701..2817    +  CDS            NFS1 (fragment): NFS1_YEAST - Also known as SPL1 From Saccharomyces cerevisiae (strain ATCC 204508 / S288c) (Baker's yeast).
   3179..4273    -  CDS            LEU2: 3-isopropylmalate dehydrogenase, required for leucine biosynthesis; S. cerevisiae LEU2; yeast auxotrophic marker
   4274..4681    -  promoter       LEU2 promoter: S. cerevisiae LEU2
   4821..4898    -  CDS            YO192_YEAST (fragment): Experimental evidence at protein level: Swiss-Prot protein existence level 1. From Saccharomyces cerevisiae (strain ATCC 204508 / S288c) (Baker's yeast).
   4929..4981    +  misc_feature   bom (fragment): basis of mobility region from pBR322
   5009..5437    -  rep_origin     f1 ori (sequence partly withheld): f1 bacteriophage origin of replication; arrow indicates direction of (+) strand synthesis
   5441..5596    -  CDS            lacZα (fragment): LacZα fragment of β-galactosidase; lacZ fragment
   5604..5622    +  promoter       T7 promoter: promoter for bacteriophage T7 RNA polymerase
   5641..5888    -  terminator     CYC1 terminator: S. cerevisiae CYC1; transcription terminator for CYC1
   5937..9806    -  CDS            Cas9 (fragment): Cas9 (Csn1) endonuclease from the Streptococcus pyogenes Type II CRISPR/Cas system generates RNA-guided double strand breaks in DNA
  10067..10486   -  promoter       GAL1 promoter: S. cerevisiae GAL1; inducible promoter, regulated by Gal4
  10505..10523   -  promoter       T3 promoter: promoter for bacteriophage T3 RNA polymerase
  10566..10588   -  protein_bind   lac operator (fragment): The lac repressor binds to the lac operator to inhibit transcription in E. coli. This inhibition can be relieved by adding lactose or isopropyl-β-D-thiogalactopyranoside (IPTG). lac repressor encoded by lacI
  10592..10622   -  promoter       lac promoter: promoter for the E. coli lac operon
  10637..10658   -  protein_bind   CAP binding site: CAP binding activates transcription in the presence of cAMP. E. coli catabolite activator protein
  10671..10763   -  CDS            lacI (fragment): lac repressor; lacI; The lac repressor binds to the lac operator to inhibit transcription in E. coli. This inhibition can be relieved by adding lactose or isopropyl-β-D-thiogalactopyranoside (IPTG).
>Addgene plasmid #166095 | pITI2 | addgene full sequence | sequence record 335585 | Addgene NGS Result
CTTCCGCTTCCTCGCTCACTGACTCGCTGCGCTCGGTCGTTCGGCTGCGGCGAGCGGTATCAGCTCACTC
AAAGGCGGTAATACGGTTATCCACAGAATCAGGGGATAACGCAGGAAAGAACATGTGAGCAAAAGGCCAG
CAAAAGGCCAGGAACCGTAAAAAGGCCGCGTTGCTGGCGTTTTTCCATAGGCTCCGCCCCCCTGACGAGC
ATCACAAAAATCGACGCTCAAGTCAGAGGTGGCGAAACCCGACAGGACTATAAAGATACCAGGCGTTTCC
CCCTGGAAGCTCCCTCGTGCGCTCTCCTGTTCCGACCCTGCCGCTTACCGGATACCTGTCCGCCTTTCTC
CCTTCGGGAAGCGTGGCGCTTTCTCATAGCTCACGCTGTAGGTATCTCAGTTCGGTGTAGGTCGTTCGCT
CCAAGCTGGGCTGTGTGCACGAACCCCCCGTTCAGCCCGACCGCTGCGCCTTATCCGGTAACTATCGTCT
TGAGTCCAACCCGGTAAGACACGACTTATCGCCACTGGCAGCAGCCACTGGTAACAGGATTAGCAGAGCG
AGGTATGTAGGCGGTGCTACAGAGTTCTTGAAGTGGTGGCCTAACTACGGCTACACTAGAAGAACAGTAT
TTGGTATCTGCGCTCTGCTGAAGCCAGTTACCTTCGGAAAAAGAGTTGGTAGCTCTTGATCCGGCAAACA
AACCACCGCTGGTAGCGGTGGTTTTTTTGTTTGCAAGCAGCAGATTACGCGCAGAAAAAAAGGATCTCAA
GAAGATCCTTTGATCTTTTCTACGGGGTCTGACGCTCAGTGGAACGAAAACTCACGTTAAGGGATTTTGG
TCATGAGATTATCAAAAAGGATCTTCACCTAGATCCTTTTAAATTAAAAATGAAGTTTTAAATCAATCTA
AAGTATATATGAGTAAACTTGGTCTGACAGTTACCAATGCTTAATCAGTGAGGCACCTATCTCAGCGATC
TGTCTATTTCGTTCATCCATAGTTGCCTGACTCCCCGTCGTGTAGATAACTACGATACGGGAGGGCTTAC
CATCTGGCCCCAGTGCTGCAATGATACCGCGAGACCCACGCTCACCGGCTCCAGATTTATCAGCAATAAA
CCAGCCAGCCGGAAGGGCCGAGCGCAGAAGTGGTCCTGCAACTTTATCCGCCTCCATCCAGTCTATTAAT
TGTTGCCGGGAAGCTAGAGTAAGTAGTTCGCCAGTTAATAGTTTGCGCAACGTTGTTGCCATTGCTACAG
GCATCGTGGTGTCACGCTCGTCGTTTGGTATGGCTTCATTCAGCTCCGGTTCCCAACGATCAAGGCGAGT
TACATGATCCCCCATGTTGTGCAAAAAAGCGGTTAGCTCCTTCGGTCCTCCGATCGTTGTCAGAAGTAAG
TTGGCCGCAGTGTTATCACTCATGGTTATGGCAGCACTGCATAATTCTCTTACTGTCATGCCATCCGTAA
GATGCTTTTCTGTGACTGGTGAGTACTCAACCAAGTCATTCTGAGAATAGTGTATGCGGCGACCGAGTTG
CTCTTGCCCGGCGTCAATACGGGATAATACCGCGCCACATAGCAGAACTTTAAAAGTGCTCATCATTGGA
AAACGTTCTTCGGGGCGAAAACTCTCAAGGATCTTACCGCTGTTGAGATCCAGTTCGATGTAACCCACTC
GTGCACCCAACTGATCTTCAGCATCTTTTACTTTCACCAGCGTTTCTGGGTGAGCAAAAACAGGAAGGCA
AAATGCCGCAAAAAAGGGAATAAGGGCGACACGGAAATGTTGAATACTCATACTCTTCCTTTTTCAATAT
TATTGAAGCATTTATCAGGGTTATTGTCTCATGAGCGGATACATATTTGAATGTATTTAGAAAAATAAAC
AAATAGGGGTTCCGCGCACATTTCCCCGAAAAGTGCCACCTGGGTCCTTTTCATCACGTGCTATAAAAAT
AATTATAATTTAAATTTTTTAATATAAATATATAAATTAAAAATAGAAAGTAAAAAAAGAAATTAAAGAA
AAAATAGTTTTTGTTTTCCGAAGATGTAAAAGACTCTAGGGGGATCGCCAACAAATACTACCTTTTATCT
TGCTCTTCCTGCTCTCAGGTATTAATGCCGAATTGTTTCATCTTGTCTGTGTAGAAGACCACACACGAAA
ATCCTGTGATTTTACATTTTACTTATCGTTAATCGAATGTATATCTATTTAATCTGCTTTTCTTGTCTAA
TAAATATATATGTAAAGTACGCTTTTTGTTGAAATTTTTTAAACCTTTGTTTATTTTTTTTTCTTCATTC
CGTAACTCTTCTACCTTCTTTATTTACTTTCTAAAATCCAAATACAAAACATAAAAATAAATAAACACAG
AGTAAATTCCCAAATTATTCCATCATTAAAAGATACGAGGCGCGTGTAAGTTACAGGCAAGCGATCCGTC
CTAAGAAACCATTATTATCATGACATTAACCTATAAAAATAGGCGTATCACGAGGCCCTTTCGTCTCGCG
CGTTTCGGTGATGACGGTGAAAACCTCTGACACATGCAGCTCCCGGAGACGGTCACAGCTTGTCTGTAAG
CGGATGCCGGGAGCAGACAAGCCCGTCAGGGCGCGTCAGCGGGTGTTGGCGGGTGTCGGGGCTGGCTTAA
CTATGCGGCATCAGAGCAGATTGTACTGAGAGTGCACCATATCGACTACGTCGTTAAGGCCGTTTCTGAC
AGAGTAAAATTCTTGAGGGAACTTTCACCATTATGGGAAATGGTTCAAGAAGGTATTGACTTAAACTCCA
TCAAATGGTCAGGTCATTGAGTGTTTTTTATTTGTTGTATTTTTTTTTTTTTAGAGAAAATCCTCCAATA
TATAAATTAGGAATCATAGTTTCATGATTTTCTGTTACACCTAACTTTTTGTGTGGTGCCCTCCTCCTTG
TCAATATTAATGTTAAAGTGCAATTCTTTTTCCTTATCACGTTGAGCCATTAGTATCAATTTGCTTACCT
GTATTCCTTTACATCCTCCTTTTTCTCCTTCTTGATAAATGTATGTAGATTGCGTATATAGTTTCGTCTA
CCCTATGAACATATTCCATTTTGTAATTTCGTGTCGTTTCTATTATGAATTTCATTTATAAAGTTTATGT
ACAAATATCATAAAAAAAGAGAATCTTTTTAAGCAAGGATTTTCTTAACTTCTTCGGCGACAGCATCACC
GACTTCGGTGGTACTGTTGGAACCACCTAAATCACCAGTTCTGATACCTGCATCCAAAACCTTTTTAACT
GCATCTTCAATGGCCTTACCTTCTTCAGGCAAGTTCAATGACAATTTCAACATCATTGCAGCAGACAAGA
TAGTGGCGATAGGGTTGACCTTATTCTTTGGCAAATCTGGAGCAGAACCGTGGCATGGTTCGTACAAACC
AAATGCGGTGTTCTTGTCTGGCAAAGAGGCCAAGGACGCAGATGGCAACAAACCCAAGGAACCTGGGATA
ACGGAGGCTTCATCGGAGATGATATCACCAAACATGTTGCTGGTGATTATAATACCATTTAGGTGGGTTG
GGTTCTTAACTAGGATCATGGCGGCAGAATCAATCAATTGATGTTGAACCTTCAATGTAGGGAATTCGTT
CTTGATGGTTTCCTCCACAGTTTTTCTCCATAATCTTGAAGAGGCCAAAACATTAGCTTTATCCAAGGAC
CAAATAGGCAATGGTGGCTCATGTTGTAGGGCCATGAAAGCGGCCATTCTTGTGATTCTTTGCACTTCTG
GAACGGTGTATTGTTCACTATCCCAAGCGACACCATCACCATCGTCTTCCTTTCTCTTACCAAAGTAAAT
ACCTCCCACTAATTCTCTGACAACAACGAAGTCAGTACCTTTAGCAAATTGTGGCTTGATTGGAGATAAG
TCTAAAAGAGAGTCGGATGCAAAGTTACATGGTCTTAAGTTGGCGTACAATTGAAGTTCTTTACGGATTT
TTAGTAAACCTTGTTCAGGTCTAACACTACCGGTACCCCATTTAGGACCACCCACAGCACCTAACAAAAC
GGCATCAGCCTTCTTGGAGGCTTCCAGCGCCTCATCTGGAAGTGGAACACCTGTAGCATCGATAGCAGCA
CCACCAATTAAATGATTTTCGAAATCGAACTTGACATTGGAACGAACATCAGAAATAGCTTTAAGAACCT
TAATGGCTTCGGCTGTGATTTCTTGACCAACGTGGTCACCTGGCAAAACGACGATCTTCTTAGGGGCAGA
CATTAGAATGGTATATCCTTGAAATATATATATATATATTGCTGAAATGTAAAAGGTAAGAAAAGTTAGA
AAGTAAGACGATTGCTAACCACCTATTGGAAAAAACAATAGGTCCTTAAATAATATTGTCAACTTCAAGT
ATTGTGATGCAAGCATTTAGTCATGAACGCTTCTCTATTCTATATGAAAAGCCGGTTCCGGCGCTCTCAC
CTTTCCTTTTTCTCCCAATTTTTCAGTTGAAAAAGGTATATGCGTCAGGCGACCTCTGAAATTAACAAAA
AATTTCCAGTCATCGAATTTGATTCTGTGCGATAGCGCCCCTGTGTGTTCTCGTTATGTTGAGGAAAAAA
ATAATGGTTGCTAAGAGATTCGAACTCTTGCATCTTACGATACCTGAGTATTCCCACAGTTAACTGCGGT
CAAGATATTTCTTGAATCAGGCGCCTTAGACCGCTCGGCCAAACAACCAATTACTTGTTGAGAAATAGAG
TATAATTATCCTATAAATATAACGTTTTTGAACACACATGAACAAGGAAGTACAGGACAATTGATTTTGA
AGAGAATGTGGATTTTGATGTAATTGTTGGGATTCCATTTTTAATAAGGCAATAATATTAGGTATGTAGA
TATACTAGAAGTTCTCCTCGACCGGTCGATATGCGGTGTGAAATACCGCACAGATGCGTAAGGAGAAAAT
ACCGCATCAGGAAATTGTAAGCGTTAATATTTTGTTAAAATTCGCGTTAAATTTTTGTTAAATCAGCTCA
TTTTTTAACCAATAGGCCGAAATCGGCAAAATCCCTTATAAATCAAAAGAATAGACCGAGATAGGGT
[37 nt withheld, positions 5108-5144]
AAAGAACGTGGACTCCAACGTCAAAGG
[49 nt withheld, positions 5172-5220]
T
[91 nt withheld, positions 5222-5312]
G
[124 nt withheld, positions 5314-5437]
CCATTCGCCATTCAGGCTGCGCAACTGTTGGGAAGGGCGATCGGTGCGGGCCTCTTCGCTATTACGCCAG
CTGGCGAAAGGGGGATGTGCTGCAAGGCGATTAAGTTGGGTAACGCCAGGGTTTTCCCAGTCACGACGTT
GTAAAACGACGGCCAGTGAGCGCGCGTAATACGACTCACTATAGGGCGAATTGGGTACCGGCCGCAAATT
AAAGCCTTCGAGCGTCCCAAAACCTTCTCAAGCAAGGTTTTCAGTATAATGTTACATGCGTACACGCGTC
TGTACAGAAAAAAAAGAAAAATTTGAAATATAAATAACGTTCTTAATACTAACATAACTATAAAAAAATA
AATAGGGACCTAGACTTCAGGTTGTCTAACTCCTTCCTTTTCGGTTAGAGCGGATGTGGGGGGAGGGCGT
GAATGTAAGCGTGACATAACTAATTACATGACTCGAGAAGAGATCACACCTTCCTCTTCTTCTTGGGGTC
AGCCCTGCTGTCTCCACCGAGCTGAGAGAGGTCGATTCTTGTTTCATAGAGCCCCGTAATTGACTGATGA
ATCAGTGTGGCGTCCAGGACCTCCTTTGTAGAGGTGTACCGCTTTCTGTCTATGGTGGTGTCGAAGTACT
TGAAGGCTGCAGGCGCGCCCAAGTTGGTCAGAGTAAACAAGTGGATAATGTTTTCTGCCTGCTCCCTGAT
GGGCTTATCCCTGTGCTTATTGTAAGCAGAAAGCACCTTATCGAGGTTAGCGTCGGCGAGGATCACTCTT
TTGGAGAATTCGCTTATTTGCTCGATGATCTCATCAAGGTAGTGTTTGTGTTGTTCCACGAACAGCTGCT
TCTGCTCATTATCTTCGGGAGACCCTTTGAGCTTTTCATAGTGGCTGGCCAGATACAAGAAATTAACGTA
TTTAGAGGGCAGTGCCAGCTCGTTACCTTTCTGCAGCTCGCCCGCACTAGCGAGCATTCGTTTCCGGCCG
TTTTCAAGCTCAAAGAGAGAGTACTTGGGAAGCTTAATGATGAGGTCTTTTTTGACCTCTTTATATCCTT
TCGCCTCGAGAAAGTCGATGGGGTTTTTTTCGAAGCTTGATCGCTCCATGATTGTGATGCCCAGCAGTTC
CTTGACGCTTTTGAGTTTTTTAGACTTCCCTTTCTCCACTTTGGCCACAACCAGTACACTGTAAGCGACT
GTAGGAGAATCGAATCCGCCGTATTTCTTGGGGTCCCAATCTTTTTTGCGTGCGATCAGCTTGTCGCTGT
TCCTTTTCGGGAGGATACTTTCCTTGGAGAAGCCTCCGGTCTGTACTTCGGTCTTTTTAACGATGTTCAC
CTGCGGCATGGACAGGACCTTCCGGACTGTCGCGAAATCCCTACCCTTGTCCCACACGATTTCTCCTGTT
TCTCCGTTTGTTTCGATAAGTGGTCGCTTCCGAATCTCTCCATTGGCCAGTGTAATCTCGGTCTTGAAAA
AATTCATAATATTGCTGTAAAAGAAGTACTTAGCGGTGGCCTTGCCTATTTCCTGCTCAGACTTTGCGAT
CATTTTCCTAACATCGTACACTTTATAGTCTCCGTAAACAAATTCAGATTCAAGCTTGGGATATTTTTTG
ATAAGTGCAGTGCCTACCACTGCATTCAGGTAGGCATCATGCGCATGGTGGTAATTGTTGATCTCTCTCA
CCTTATAAAACTGAAAGTCCTTTCTGAAATCTGAGACCAGCTTAGACTTCAGAGTAATAACTTTCACCTC
TCGAATCAGTTTGTCATTTTCATCGTACTTGGTGTTCATGCGTGAATCGAGAATTTGGGCCACGTGCTTG
GTGATCTGGCGTGTCTCAACAAGCTGCCTTTTGATGAAGCCGGCTTTATCCAACTCAGACAGGCCACCTC
GTTCAGCCTTAGTCAGATTATCGAACTTCCGTTGTGTGATCAGTTTGGCGTTCAGCAGCTGCCGCCAATA
ATTTTTCATTTTCTTGACAACTTCTTCTGAGGGGACGTTATCACTCTTCCCTCTATTTTTATCGGATCTT
GTCAACACTTTATTATCAATAGAATCATCTTTGAGAAAAGACTGGGGCACGATATGATCCACGTCGTAGT
CGGAGAGCCGATTGATGTCCAGTTCCTGATCCACGTACATGTCCCTGCCGTTCTGCAGGTAGTACAGGTA
GAGCTTCTCATTCTGAAGCTGGGTGTTTTCAACTGGGTGTTCCTTAAGGATTTGGGACCCCAGTTCTTTT
ATACCCTCTTCAATCCTCTTCATCCTTTCCCTACTGTTCTTCTGTCCCTTCTGGGTAGTTTGGTTCTCTC
GGGCCATCTCGATAACGATATTCTCGGGCTTATGCCTTCCCATTACTTTGACGAGTTCATCCACGACCTT
AACGGTCTGCAGTATTCCCTTTTTGATAGCTGGGCTACCTGCAAGATTAGCGATGTGCTCGTGAAGACTG
TCCCCCTGGCCAGAAACTTGTGCTTTCTGGATGTCCTCCTTAAAGGTGAGAGAGTCATCATGGATCAACT
GCATGAAGTTCCGGTTGGCAAATCCATCGGACTTAAGAAAATCCAGGATTGTCTTTCCACTCTGCTTGTC
TCGGATCCCATTGATCAGTTTTCTTGACAGCCGCCCCCATCCTGTATATCGGCGCCTCTTGAGCTGTTTC
ATGACTTTGTCGTCGAAGAGATGAGCGTAAGTTTTCAAGCGTTCTTCAATCATCTCCCTATCTTCAAACA
ACGTAAGGGTGAGGACAATGTCCTCAAGAATGTCCTCGTTCTCCTCATTGTCCAGGAAGTCCTTGTCTTT
AATGATTTTCAGGAGATCGTGATACGTTCCCAGGGATGCGTTGAAGCGATCCTCCACTCCGCTGATTTCA
ACAGAGTCGAAACATTCAATCTTTTTGAAATAGTCTTCTTTGAGCTGTTTCACGGTAACTTTCCGGTTCG
TCTTGAAGAGGAGGTCCACGATAGCTTTCTTCTGCTCTCCAGACAGGAATGCTGGCTTTCTCATCCCTTC
TGTGACGTATTTGACCTTGGTGAGCTCGTTATAAACTGTGAAGTACTCGTACAGCAGAGAGTGTTTAGGA
AGCACCTTTTCGTTAGGCAGATTTTTATCAAAGTTAGTCATCCTTTCGATGAAGGACTGGGCAGAGGCCC
CCTTATCCACGACTTCCTCGAAGTTCCAGGGAGTGATGGTCTCTTCTGATTTGCGAGTCATCCACGCGAA
TCTGGAATTTCCCCGGGCGAGGGGGCCTACATAGTAGGGTATCCGAAATGTGAGGATTTTCTCAATCTTT
TCCCTGTTATCTTTCAAAAAGGGGTAGAAATCCTCTTGCCGCCTGAGGATAGCGTGCAGTTCGCCCAGGT
GAATCTGGTGGGGGATGCTTCCATTGTCGAAAGTGCGCTGTTTGCGCAACAGATCTTCTCTGTTAAGCTT
TACCAGCAGCTCCTCGGTGCCGTCCATTTTTTCCAAGATGGGCTTAATAAATTTGTAAAATTCCTCCTGG
CTTGCTCCGCCGTCAATGTATCCGGCGTAGCCATTTTTAGACTGATCGAAGAAAATTTCCTTGTACTTCT
CAGGCAGTTGCTGTCTGACAAGGGCCTTCAGCAAAGTCAAGTCTTGGTGGTGCTCATCATAGCGCTTGAT
CATACTAGCGCTCAGCGGAGCTTTGGTGATCTCCGTGTTCACTCGCAGAATATCACTCAGCAGAATGGCG
TCTGACAGGTTCTTTGCCGCCAAAAAAAGGTCTGCGTACTGGTCGCCGATCTGGGCCAGCAGATTGTCGA
GATCATCATCGTAGGTGTCTTTGCTCAGTTGAAGCTTGGCATCTTCGGCCAGGTCGAAGTTAGATTTAAA
GTTGGGGGTCAGCCCGAGTGACAGGGCGATAAGATTACCAAACAGGCCGTTCTTCTTCTCCCCAGGGAGC
TGTGCGATGAGGTTTTCGAGCCGCCGGGATTTGGACAGCCTAGCGCTCAGGATTGCTTTGGCGTCAACTC
CGGATGCGTTGATCGGGTTCTCTTCGAAAAGCTGATTGTAAGTCTGAACCAGTTGGATAAAGAGTTTGTC
GACATCGCTGTTGTCTGGGTTCAGGTCCCCCTCGATGAGGAAGTGTCCCCGAAATTTGATCATATGCGCC
AGCGCGAGATAGATCAACCGCAAGTCAGCCTTATCAGTACTGTCTACAAGCTTCTTCCTCAGATGATATA
TGGTTGGGTACTTTTCATGGTACGCCACCTCGTCCACGATATTGCCAAAGATTGGGTGGCGCTCGTGCTT
TTTATCCTCCTCCACCAAAAAGGACTCCTCCAGCCTATGGAAGAAAGAGTCATCCACCTTAGCCATCTCA
TTACTAAAGATCTCCTGCAGGTAGCAGATTCTGTTCTTTCTTCTGGTGTATCTTCTTCTAGCGGTTCTTT
TCAATCTAGTAGCTTCAGCAGTTTCACCAGAATCGAACAACAAGGCACCAATCAAGTTCTTTTTGATGGA
GTGTCTATCAGTGTTACCCAAAACCTTGAACTTCTTGGATGGAACCTTGTATTCATCAGTAATAACAGCC
CAACCAACAGAGTTTGTACCGATAGCCAAACCAATAGAGTATTTCTTATCCATACTAGTTCTAGAATCCG
GGGTTTTTTCTCCTTGACGTTAAAGTATAGAGGTATATTAACAATTTTTTGTTGATACTTTTATTACATT
TGAATAAGAAGTAATACAAACCGAAAATGTTGAAAGTATTAGTTAAAGTGGTTATGCAGTTTTTGCATTT
ATATATCCGTTAATAGATCAAAAATCATCGCTTCGCTGATTAATTACCCCAGAAATAAGGCTAAAAAACT
AATCGCATTATCATCCTATGGTTGTTAATTTGATTCGTTCATTTGAAGGTTTGTGGGGCCAGGTTACTGC
CAATTTTTCCTCTTCATAACCATAAAAGCTAGTATTGTAGAATCTTTATTGTTCGGAGCAGTGCGGCGCG
AGGCACATCTGCGTTTCAGGAACGCGACCGGTGAAGACGAGGACGCACGGAGGAGAGTCTTCCTTCGGAG
GGCTGTCACGAGCTCCAGCTTTTGTTCCCTTTAGTGAGGGTTAATTGCGCGCTTGGCGTAATCATGGTCA
TAGCTGTTTCCTGTGTGAAATTGTTATCCGCTCACAATTCCACACAACATACGAGCCGGAAGCATAAAGT
GTAAAGCCTGGGGTGCCTAATGAGTGAGCTAACTCACATTAATTGCGTTGCGCTCACTGCCCGCTTTCCA
GTCGGGAAACCTGTCGTGCCAGCTGCATTAATGAATCGGCCAACGCGCGGGGAGAGGCGGTTTGCGTATT
GGGCGCT
